Addgene plasmid #197220: pmiRFP713-Actin-C-18
Purpose: Expresses the fusion protein of miRFP713-Actin-C-18 in mammalian cells
Depositing lab: Kiryl Piatkevich. Depositing organization: Westlake University. Publication: Quantitative assessment of near-infrared fluorescent proteins. Zhang H, Papadaki S, Sun X, Wang X, Drobizhev M, Yao L, Rehbock M, Koster RW, Wu L, Namikawa K, Piatkevich KD. Nat Methods. 2023 Sep 4. doi: 10.1038/s41592-023-01975-z. PubMed 37666982.
Backbone
  Vector backbone: pN1
  Vector type: Mammalian Expression
Growth in bacteria
  Bacterial resistance: Kanamycin, 50 μg/mL
  Growth temperature: 37°C
  Growth strain: NEB Stable
  Copy number: High Copy
Gene/Insert
  Gene/Insert name: miRFP713-Actin-C-18
  Species: M. musculus (mouse)
  Cloning method: Gibson Cloning
Terms and licenses: Academic/Nonprofit Terms; Industry Terms: Not Available to Industry
Depositor comments: Please visit https://www.researchsquare.com/article/rs-797586/v1 for preprint.
How to cite: pmiRFP713-Actin-C-18 was a gift from Kiryl Piatkevich (Addgene plasmid # 197220 ; http://n2t.net/addgene:197220 ; RRID:Addgene_197220)
