[The description below was written by a language model from this plasmid's Addgene catalogue record and pLannotate feature annotations shown in this document.]
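Description:
pmiRFP713-Actin-C-18 is a 6,009-bp mammalian expression plasmid built on a pN1-type backbone and assembled by Gibson cloning. It replicates in E. coli at high copy from a ColE1/pUC-type origin and also carries an f1 phage origin. Selection relies on a single NeoR/KanR (Tn5 aminoglycoside phosphotransferase) gene placed behind tandem bacterial (bla) and SV40 early promoters and followed by the HSV TK polyadenylation signal. This arrangement gives kanamycin resistance in bacteria and allows G418 selection of transfected mammalian cells. The short ble, SV40 large T antigen and bGH poly(A) fragments in the annotation appear to be backbone remnants or partial matches rather than functional elements.

The payload is one open reading frame driven by the human cytomegalovirus immediate early enhancer and promoter and terminated by the SV40 poly(A) signal. It encodes miRFP713 at the N-terminus. This is a constitutively fluorescent near-infrared protein derived from a Rhodopseudomonas palustris bacteriophytochrome, and it needs biliverdin as its chromophore. It is followed by a short gap in the annotation that is consistent with the 18-residue linker implied by the "C-18" name, and then by beta-actin. The catalogue lists the insert species as mouse, whereas the automated annotation matched the actin sequence to the bovine ACTB entry, which probably reflects how highly conserved cytoplasmic actin is.

Expression in mammalian cells yields actin tagged with a near-infrared fluorophore that can incorporate into filaments, so the cytoskeleton can be imaged in a spectral window away from common visible reporters. The plasmid was deposited with a study that quantitatively compared near-infrared fluorescent proteins, where fusions like this one would show how well a fluorophore performs as a tag on a structural protein.
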