Features (pLannotate 1.2.2; 14 found; start..end, strand, type, name):
     61..364     +  enhancer       CMV enhancer: human cytomegalovirus immediate early enhancer
    365..568     +  promoter       CMV promoter: human cytomegalovirus (CMV) immediate early promoter
    613..1560    +  CDS            miRFP713: miRFP713 is a basic (constitutively fluorescent) near ir fluorescent protein published in 2020, derived from Rhodopseudomonas palustris CGA009. It has very low acid sensitivity. It requires the cofactor biliverdin for fluorescence.
   1615..2736    +  CDS            ACTB: ACTB_BOVIN - Experimental evidence at protein level: Swiss-Prot protein existence level 1. Actin is a highly conserved protein that polymerizes to produce filaments that form cross-linked networks in the cytoplasm of cells. Actin exists in both monomeric (G-actin) and polymeric (F-actin) forms, both forms playing key functions, such as cell motility and contraction. In addition to their role in the cytoplasmic cytoskeleton, G- and F-actin also localize in the nucleus, and regulate gene transcription and motility and repair of damaged DNA. From Bos taurus (Bovine).
   2762..2846    +  CDS            large T antigen (fragment): large T antigen from SV40 (simian virus 40)
   2869..2990    +  polyA_signal   SV40 poly(A) signal: SV40 polyadenylation signal
   3024..3452    -  rep_origin     f1 ori (sequence partly withheld): f1 bacteriophage origin of replication; arrow indicates direction of (+) strand synthesis
   3479..3583    +  promoter       AmpR promoter: bla
   3652..3862    +  promoter       SV40 promoter: SV40 early promoter
   3905..4699    +  CDS            NeoR/KanR: aminoglycoside phosphotransferase from Tn5; aph(3')-II (or nptII); confers resistance to neomycin, kanamycin, and G418 (Geneticin®)
   4720..4872    +  CDS            ble (fragment): BLE_KLEPN - Experimental evidence at protein level: Swiss-Prot protein existence level 1. Binding protein with a strong affinity to the bleomycin family of antibiotics. Binds to CL990; an antimitotic-antibiotic compound. From Klebsiella pneumoniae.
   4931..4978    +  polyA_signal   HSV TK poly(A) signal: herpes simplex virus thymidine kinase polyadenylation signal (Cole and Stacy, 1985)
   5069..5085    -  polyA_signal   bGH poly(A) signal (fragment): bovine growth hormone polyadenylation signal
   5307..5895    +  rep_origin     ori: high-copy-number ColE1/pMB1/pBR322/pUC origin of replication
>Addgene plasmid #197220 | pmiRFP713-Actin-C-18 | addgene full sequence | sequence record 388147 | Addgene NGS Result
TAGTTATTAATAGTAATCAATTACGGGGTCATTAGTTCATAGCCCATATATGGAGTTCCGCGTTACATAA
CTTACGGTAAATGGCCCGCCTGGCTGACCGCCCAACGACCCCCGCCCATTGACGTCAATAATGACGTATG
TTCCCATAGTAACGCCAATAGGGACTTTCCATTGACGTCAATGGGTGGAGTATTTACGGTAAACTGCCCA
CTTGGCAGTACATCAAGTGTATCATATGCCAAGTACGCCCCCTATTGACGTCAATGACGGTAAATGGCCC
GCCTGGCATTATGCCCAGTACATGACCTTATGGGACTTTCCTACTTGGCAGTACATCTACGTATTAGTCA
TCGCTATTACCATGGTGATGCGGTTTTGGCAGTACATCAATGGGCGTGGATAGCGGTTTGACTCACGGGG
ATTTCCAAGTCTCCACCCCATTGACGTCAATGGGAGTTTGTTTTGGCACCAAAATCAACGGGACTTTCCA
AAATGTCGTAACAACTCCGCCCCATTGACGCAAATGGGCGGTAGGCGTGTACGGTGGGAGGTCTATATAA
GCAGAGCTGGTTTAGTGAACCGTCAGATCCGCTAGCGCTACCGGTCGCCACCATGGCGGAAGGATCCGTC
GCCAGGCAGCCTGACCTCTTGACCTGCGACGATGAGCCGATCCATATCCCCGGTGCCATCCAACCGCATG
GACTGCTGCTCGCCCTCGCCGCCGACATGACGATCGTTGCCGGCAGCGACAACCTTCCCGAACTCACCGG
ACTGGCGATCGGCGCCCTGATCGGCCGCTCTGCGGCCGATGTCTTCGACTCGGAGACGCACAACCGTCTG
ACGATCGCCTTGGCCGAGCCCGGGGCGGCCGTCGGAGCACCGATCACTGTCGGCTTCACGATGCGAAAGG
ACGCAGGCTTCATCGGCTCCTGGCATCGCCATGATCAGCTCATCTTCCTCGAGCTCGAGCCTCCCCAGCG
GGACGTCGCCGAGCCGCAGGCGTTCTTCCGCCGCACCAACAGCGCCATCCGCCGCCTGCAGGCCGCCGAA
ACCTTGGAAAGCGCCTGCGCCGCCGCGGCGCAAGAGGTGCGGAAGATTACCGGCTTCGATCGGGTGATGA
TCTATCGCTTCGCCTCCGACTTCAGCGGCGAAGTGATCGCAGAGGATCGGTGCGCCGAGGTCGAGTCAAA
ACTAGGCCTGCACTATCCTGCCTCAACCGTGCCGGCGCAGGCCCGTCGGCTCTATACCATCAACCCGGTA
CGGATCATTCCCGATATCAATTATCGGCCGGTGCCGGTCACCCCAGACCTCAATCCGGTCACCGGGCGGC
CGATTGATCTTAGCTTCGCCATCCTGCGCAGCGTCTCGCCCGTCCATCTGGAATTCATGCGCAACATAGG
CATGCACGGCACGATGTCGATCTCGATTTTGCGCGGCGAGCGACTGTGGGGATTGATCGTTTGCCATCAC
CGAACGCCGTACTACGTCGATCTCGATGGCCGCCAAGCCTGCAAGAGGGTCGCCGAGAGGCTGGCCACTC
AGATCGGCGTGATGGAAGAGTCCGGACTCAGATCTGGCAGCGGTGGAGGCAGCGCATCCGGCGGAAGCGG
AAGCGATGATGATATCGCCGCGCTCGTCGTCGACAACGGCTCCGGCATGTGCAAGGCCGGCTTCGCGGGC
GACGATGCCCCCCGGGCCGTCTTCCCCTCCATCGTGGGGCGCCCCAGGCACCAGGGCGTGATGGTGGGCA
TGGGTCAGAAGGATTCCTATGTGGGCGACGAGGCCCAGAGCAAGAGAGGCATCCTCACCCTGAAGTACCC
CATCGAGCACGGCATCGTCACCAACTGGGACGACATGGAGAAAATCTGGCACCACACCTTCTACAATGAG
CTGCGTGTGGCTCCCGAGGAGCACCCCGTGCTGCTGACCGAGGCCCCCCTGAACCCCAAGGCCAACCGCG
AGAAGATGACCCAGATCATGTTTGAGACCTTCAACACCCCAGCCATGTACGTTGCTATCCAGGCTGTGCT
ATCCCTGTACGCCTCTGGCCGTACCACTGGCATCGTGATGGACTCCGGTGACGGGGTCACCCACACTGTG
CCCATCTACGAGGGGTATGCCCTCCCCCATGCCATCCTGCGTCTGGACCTGGCTGGCCGGGACCTGACTG
ACTACCTCATGAAGATCCTCACCGAGCGCGGCTACAGCTTCACCACCACGGCCGAGCGGGAAATCGTGCG
TGACATTAAGGAGAAGCTGTGCTACGTCGCCCTGGACTTCGAGCAAGAGATGGCCACGGCTGCTTCCAGC
TCCTCCCTGGAGAAGAGCTACGAGCTGCCTGACGGCCAGGTCATCACCATTGGCAATGAGCGGTTCCGCT
GCCCTGAGGCACTCTTCCAGCCTTCCTTCCTGGGCATGGAGTCCTGTGGCATCCACGAAACTACCTTCAA
CTCCATCATGAAGTGTGACGTGGACATCCGCAAAGACCTGTACGCCAACACAGTGCTGTCTGGCGGCACC
ACCATGTACCCTGGCATTGCCGACAGGATGCAGAAGGAGATCACTGCCCTGGCACCCAGCACAATGAAGA
TCAAGATCATTGCTCCTCCTGAGCGCAAGTACTCCGTGTGGATCGGCGGCTCCATCCTGGCCTCGCTGTC
CACCTTCCAGCAGATGTGGATCAGCAAGCAGGAGTATGACGAGTCCGGCCCCTCCATCGTCCACCGCAAA
TGCTTCTAGGGATCCACCGGATCTAGATAACTGATCATAATCAGCCATACCACATTTGTAGAGGTTTTAC
TTGCTTTAAAAAACCTCCCACACCTCCCCCTGAACCTGAAACATAAAATGAATGCAATTGTTGTTGTTAA
CTTGTTTATTGCAGCTTATAATGGTTACAAATAAAGCAATAGCATCACAAATTTCACAAATAAAGCATTT
TTTTCACTGCATTCTAGTTGTGGTTTGTCCAAACTCATCAATGTATCTTAAGGCGTAAATTGTAAGCGTT
AATATTTTGTTAAAATTCGCGTTAAATTTTTGTTAAATCAGCTCATTTTTTAACCAATAGGCCGAAATCG
GCAAAATCCCTTATAAATCAAAAGAATAGACCGAGATAGGGT
[37 nt withheld, positions 3123-3159]
AAAGAACGTGGACTCCAACGTCAAAGG
[49 nt withheld, positions 3187-3235]
T
[91 nt withheld, positions 3237-3327]
G
[124 nt withheld, positions 3329-3452]
CAGGTGGCACTTTTCGGGGAAATGTGCGCGGAACCCCTATTTGTTTATTTTTCTAAATACATTCAAATAT
GTATCCGCTCATGAGACAATAACCCTGATAAATGCTTCAATAATATTGAAAAAGGAAGAGTCCTGAGGCG
GAAAGAACCAGCTGTGGAATGTGTGTCAGTTAGGGTGTGGAAAGTCCCCAGGCTCCCCAGCAGGCAGAAG
TATGCAAAGCATGCATCTCAATTAGTCAGCAACCATAGTCCCGCCCCTAACTCCGCCCATCCCGCCCCTA
ACTCCGCCCAGTTCCGCCCATTCTCCGCCCCATGGCTGACTAATTTTTTTTATTTATGCAGAGGCCGAGG
CCGCCTCGGCCTCTGAGCTATTCCAGAAGTAGTGAGGAGGCTTTTTTGGAGGCCTAGGCTTTTGCAAAGA
TCGATCAAGAGACAGGATGAGGATCGTTTCGCATGATTGAACAAGATGGATTGCACGCAGGTTCTCCGGC
CGCTTGGGTGGAGAGGCTATTCGGCTATGACTGGGCACAACAGACAATCGGCTGCTCTGATGCCGCCGTG
TTCCGGCTGTCAGCGCAGGGGCGCCCGGTTCTTTTTGTCAAGACCGACCTGTCCGGTGCCCTGAATGAAC
TGCAAGACGAGGCAGCGCGGCTATCGTGGCTGGCCACGACGGGCGTTCCTTGCGCAGCTGTGCTCGACGT
TGTCACTGAAGCGGGAAGGGACTGGCTGCTATTGGGCGAAGTGCCGGGGCAGGATCTCCTGTCATCTCAC
CTTGCTCCTGCCGAGAAAGTATCCATCATGGCTGATGCAATGCGGCGGCTGCATACGCTTGATCCGGCTA
CCTGCCCATTCGACCACCAAGCGAAACATCGCATCGAGCGAGCACGTACTCGGATGGAAGCCGGTCTTGT
CGATCAGGATGATCTGGACGAAGAGCATCAGGGGCTCGCGCCAGCCGAACTGTTCGCCAGGCTCAAGGCG
AGCATGCCCGACGGCGAGGATCTCGTCGTGACCCATGGCGATGCCTGCTTGCCGAATATCATGGTGGAAA
ATGGCCGCTTTTCTGGATTCATCGACTGTGGCCGGCTGGGTGTGGCGGACCGCTATCAGGACATAGCGTT
GGCTACCCGTGATATTGCTGAAGAGCTTGGCGGCGAATGGGCTGACCGCTTCCTCGTGCTTTACGGTATC
GCCGCTCCCGATTCGCAGCGCATCGCCTTCTATCGCCTTCTTGACGAGTTCTTCTGAGCGGGACTCTGGG
GTTCGAAATGACCGACCAAGCGACGCCCAACCTGCCATCACGAGATTTCGATTCCACCGCCGCCTTCTAT
GAAAGGTTGGGCTTCGGAATCGTTTTCCGGGACGCCGGCTGGATGATCCTCCAGCGCGGGGATCTCATGC
TGGAGTTCTTCGCCCACCCTAGGGGGAGGCTAACTGAAACACGGAAGGAGACAATACCGGAAGGAACCCG
CGCTATGACGGCAATAAAAAGACAGAATAAAACGCACGGTGTTGGGTCGTTTGTTCATAAACGCGGGGTT
CGGTCCCAGGGCTGGCACTCTGTCGATACCCCACCGAGACCCCATTGGGGCCAATACGCCCGCGTTTCTT
CCTTTTCCCCACCCCACCCCCCAAGTTCGGGTGAAGGCCCAGGGCTCGCAGCCAACGTCGGGGCGGCAGG
CCCTGCCATAGCCTCAGGTTACTCATATATACTTTAGATTGATTTAAAACTTCATTTTTAATTTAAAAGG
ATCTAGGTGAAGATCCTTTTTGATAATCTCATGACCAAAATCCCTTAACGTGAGTTTTCGTTCCACTGAG
CGTCAGACCCCGTAGAAAAGATCAAAGGATCTTCTTGAGATCCTTTTTTTCTGCGCGTAATCTGCTGCTT
GCAAACAAAAAAACCACCGCTACCAGCGGTGGTTTGTTTGCCGGATCAAGAGCTACCAACTCTTTTTCCG
AAGGTAACTGGCTTCAGCAGAGCGCAGATACCAAATACTGTTCTTCTAGTGTAGCCGTAGTTAGGCCACC
ACTTCAAGAACTCTGTAGCACCGCCTACATACCTCGCTCTGCTAATCCTGTTACCAGTGGCTGCTGCCAG
TGGCGATAAGTCGTGTCTTACCGGGTTGGACTCAAGACGATAGTTACCGGATAAGGCGCAGCGGTCGGGC
TGAACGGGGGGTTCGTGCACACAGCCCAGCTTGGAGCGAACGACCTACACCGAACTGAGATACCTACAGC
GTGAGCTATGAGAAAGCGCCACGCTTCCCGAAGGGAGAAAGGCGGACAGGTATCCGGTAAGCGGCAGGGT
CGGAACAGGAGAGCGCACGAGGGAGCTTCCAGGGGGAAACGCCTGGTATCTTTATAGTCCTGTCGGGTTT
CGCCACCTCTGACTTGAGCGTCGATTTTTGTGATGCTCGTCAGGGGGGCGGAGCCTATGGAAAAACGCCA
GCAACGCGGCCTTTTTACGGTTCCTGGCCTTTTGCTGGCCTTTTGCTCACATGTTCTTTCCTGCGTTATC
CCCTGATTCTGTGGATAACCGTATTACCGCCATGCAT
